>Addgene plasmid #176218 | pETM20-9P-S2 [rpoA] | addgene full sequence | sequence record 353266 | Addgene NGS Result
CTGAGTTGGCTGCTGCCACCGCTGAGCAATAACTAGCATAACCCCTTGGGGCCTCTAAACGGGTCTTGAG
GGGTTTTTTGCTGAAAGGAGGAACTATATCCGGATTGGCGAATGGG
[124 nt withheld, positions 117-240]
C
[91 nt withheld, positions 242-332]
A
[49 nt withheld, positions 334-382]
CCTTTGACGTTGGAGTCCACGTTCTTT
[37 nt withheld, positions 410-446]
ACCCTATCTCGGTCTATTCTTTTGATTTATAAGGGATTTTGCCGATTTCGGCCTATTGGTTAAAAAATGA
GCTGATTTAACAAAAATTTAACGCGAATTTTAACAAAATATTAACGCTTACAATTTAGGTGGCACTTTTC
GGGGAAATGTGCGCGGAACCCCTATTTGTTTATTTTTCTAAATACATTCAAATATGTATCCGCTCATGAG
ACAATAACCCTGATAAATGCTTCAATAATATTGAAAAAGGAAGAGTATGAGTATTCAACATTTCCGTGTC
GCCCTTATTCCCTTTTTTGCGGCATTTTGCCTTCCTGTTTTTGCTCACCCAGAAACGCTGGTGAAAGTAA
AAGATGCTGAAGATCAGTTGGGTGCACGAGTGGGTTACATCGAACTGGATCTCAACAGCGGTAAGATCCT
TGAGAGTTTTCGCCCCGAAGAACGTTTTCCAATGATGAGCACTTTTAAAGTTCTGCTATGTGGCGCGGTA
TTATCCCGTATTGACGCCGGGCAAGAGCAACTCGGTCGCCGCATACACTATTCTCAGAATGACTTGGTTG
AGTACTCACCAGTCACAGAAAAGCATCTTACGGATGGCATGACAGTAAGAGAATTATGCAGTGCTGCCAT
AACCATGAGTGATAACACTGCGGCCAACTTACTTCTGACAACGATCGGAGGACCGAAGGAGCTAACCGCT
TTTTTGCACAACATGGGGGATCATGTAACTCGCCTTGATCGTTGGGAACCGGAGCTGAATGAAGCCATAC
CAAACGACGAGCGTGACACCACGATGCCTGCAGCAATGGCAACAACGTTGCGCAAACTATTAACTGGCGA
ACTACTTACTCTAGCTTCCCGGCAACAATTAATAGACTGGATGGAGGCGGATAAAGTTGCAGGACCACTT
CTGCGCTCGGCCCTTCCGGCTGGCTGGTTTATTGCTGATAAATCTGGAGCCGGTGAGCGTGGGTCTCGCG
GTATCATTGCAGCACTGGGGCCAGATGGTAAGCCCTCCCGTATCGTAGTTATCTACACGACGGGGAGTCA
GGCAACTATGGATGAACGAAATAGACAGATCGCTGAGATAGGTGCCTCACTGATTAAGCATTGGTAACTG
TCAGACCAAGTTTACTCATATATACTTTAGATTGATTTAAAACTTCATTTTTAATTTAAAAGGATCTAGG
TGAAGATCCTTTTTGATAATCTCATGACCAAAATCCCTTAACGTGAGTTTTCGTTCCACTGAGCGTCAGA
CCCCGTAGAAAAGATCAAAGGATCTTCTTGAGATCCTTTTTTTCTGCGCGTAATCTGCTGCTTGCAAACA
AAAAAACCACCGCTACCAGCGGTGGTTTGTTTGCCGGATCAAGAGCTACCAACTCTTTTTCCGAAGGTAA
CTGGCTTCAGCAGAGCGCAGATACCAAATACTGTCCTTCTAGTGTAGCCGTAGTTAGGCCACCACTTCAA
GAACTCTGTAGCACCGCCTACATACCTCGCTCTGCTAATCCTGTTACCAGTGGCTGCTGCCAGTGGCGAT
AAGTCGTGTCTTACCGGGTTGGACTCAAGACGATAGTTACCGGATAAGGCGCAGCGGTCGGGCTGAACGG
GGGGTTCGTGCACACAGCCCAGCTTGGAGCGAACGACCTACACCGAACTGAGATACCTACAGCGTGAGCT
ATGAGAAAGCGCCACGCTTCCCGAAGGGAGAAAGGCGGACAGGTATCCGGTAAGCGGCAGGGTCGGAACA
GGAGAGCGCACGAGGGAGCTTCCAGGGGGAAACGCCTGGTATCTTTATAGTCCTGTCGGGTTTCGCCACC
TCTGACTTGAGCGTCGATTTTTGTGATGCTCGTCAGGGGGGCGGAGCCTATGGAAAAACGCCAGCAACGC
GGCCTTTTTACGGTTCCTGGCCTTTTGCTGGCCTTTTGCTCACATGTTCTTTCCTGCGTTATCCCCTGAT
TCTGTGGATAACCGTATTACCGCCTTTGAGTGAGCTGATACCGCTCGCCGCAGCCGAACGACCGAGCGCA
GCGAGTCAGTGAGCGAGGAAGCGGAAGAGCGCCTGATGCGGTATTTTCTCCTTACGCATCTGTGCGGTAT
TTCACACCGCAATGGTGCACTCTCAGTACAATCTGCTCTGATGCCGCATAGTTAAGCCAGTATACACTCC
GCTATCGCTACGTGACTGGGTCATGGCTGCGCCCCGACACCCGCCAACACCCGCTGACGCGCCCTGACGG
GCTTGTCTGCTCCCGGCATCCGCTTACAGACAAGCTGTGACCGTCTCCGGGAGCTGCATGTGTCAGAGGT
TTTCACCGTCATCACCGAAACGCGCGAGGCAGCTGCGGTAAAGCTCATCAGCGTGGTCGTGAAGCGATTC
ACAGATGTCTGCCTGTTCATCCGCGTCCAGCTCGTTGAGTTTCTCCAGAAGCGTTAATGTCTGGCTTCTG
ATAAAGCGGGCCATGTTAAGGGCGGTTTTTTCCTGTTTGGTCACTGATGCCTCCGTGTAAGGGGGATTTC
TGTTCATGGGGGTAATGATACCGATGAAACGAGAGAGGATGCTCACGATACGGGTTACTGATGATGAACA
TGCCCGGTTACTGGAACGTTGTGAGGGTAAACAACTGGCGGTATGGATGCGGCGGGACCAGAGAAAAATC
ACTCAGGGTCAATGCCAGCGCTTCGTTAATACAGATGTAGGTGTTCCACAGGGTAGCCAGCAGCATCCTG
CGATGCAGATCCGGAACATAATGGTGCAGGGCGCTGACTTCCGCGTTTCCAGACTTTACGAAACACGGAA
ACCGAAGACCATTCATGTTGTTGCTCAGGTCGCAGACGTTTTGCAGCAGCAGTCGCTTCACGTTCGCTCG
CGTATCGGTGATTCATTCTGCTAACCAGTAAGGCAACCCCGCCAGCCTAGCCGGGTCCTCAACGACAGGA
GCACGATCATGCGCACCCGTGGGGCCGCCATGCCGGCGATAATGGCCTGCTTCTCGCCGAAACGTTTGGT
GGCGGGACCAGTGACGAAGGCTTGAGCGAGGGCGTGCAAGATTCCGAATACCGCAAGCGACAGGCCGATC
ATCGTCGCGCTCCAGCGAAAGCGGTCCTCGCCGAAAATGACCCAGAGCGCTGCCGGCACCTGTCCTACGA
GTTGCATGATAAAGAAGACAGTCATAAGTGCGGCGACGATAGTCATGCCCCGCGCCCACCGGAAGGAGCT
GACTGGGTTGAAGGCTCTCAAGGGCATCGGTCGAGATCCCGGTGCCTAATGAGTGAGCTAACTTACATTA
ATTGCGTTGCGCTCACTGCCCGCTTTCCAGTCGGGAAACCTGTCGTGCCAGCTGCATTAATGAATCGGCC
AACGCGCGGGGAGAGGCGGTTTGCGTATTGGGCGCCAGGGTGGTTTTTCTTTTCACCAGTGAGACGGGCA
ACAGCTGATTGCCCTTCACCGCCTGGCCCTGAGAGAGTTGCAGCAAGCGGTCCACGCTGGTTTGCCCCAG
CAGGCGAAAATCCTGTTTGATGGTGGTTAACGGCGGGATATAACATGAGCTGTCTTCGGTATCGTCGTAT
CCCACTACCGAGATGTCCGCACCAACGCGCAGCCCGGACTCGGTAATGGCGCGCATTGCGCCCAGCGCCA
TCTGATCGTTGGCAACCAGCATCGCAGTGGGAACGATGCCCTCATTCAGCATTTGCATGGTTTGTTGAAA
ACCGGACATGGCACTCCAGTCGCCTTCCCGTTCCGCTATCGGCTGAATTTGATTGCGAGTGAGATATTTA
TGCCAGCCAGCCAGACGCAGACGCGCCGAGACAGAACTTAATGGGCCCGCTAACAGCGCGATTTGCTGGT
GACCCAATGCGACCAGATGCTCCACGCCCAGTCGCGTACCGTCTTCATGGGAGAAAATAATACTGTTGAT
GGGTGTCTGGTCAGAGACATCAAGAAATAACGCCGGAACATTAGTGCAGGCAGCTTCCACAGCAATGGCA
TCCTGGTCATCCAGCGGATAGTTAATGATCAGCCCACTGACGCGTTGCGCGAGAAGATTGTGCACCGCCG
CTTTACAGGCTTCGACGCCGCTTCGTTCTACCATCGACACCACCACGCTGGCACCCAGTTGATCGGCGCG
AGATTTAATCGCCGCGACAATTTGCGACGGCGCGTGCAGGGCCAGACTGGAGGTGGCAACGCCAATCAGC
AACGACTGTTTGCCCGCCAGTTGTTGTGCCACGCGGTTGGGAATGTAATTCAGCTCCGCCATCGCCGCTT
CCACTTTTTCCCGCGTTTTCGCAGAAACGTGGCTGGCCTGGTTCACCACGCGGGAAACGGTCTGATAAGA
GACACCGGCATACTCTGCGACATCGTATAACGTTACTGGTTTCACATTCACCACCCTGAATTGACTCTCT
TCCGGGCGCTATCATGCCATACCGCGAAAGGTTTTGCGCCATTCGATGGTGTCCGGGATCTCGACGCTCT
CCCTTATGCGACTCCTGCATTAGGAAGCAGCCCAGTAGTAGGTTGAGGCCGTTGAGCACCGCCGCCGCAA
GGAATGGTGCATGCAAGGAGATGGCGCCCAACAGTCCCCCGGCCACGGGGCCTGCCACCATACCCACGCC
GAAACAAGCGCTCATGAGCCCGAAGTGGCGAGCCCGATCTTCCCCATCGGTGATGTCGGCGATATAGGCG
CCAGCAACCGCACCTGTGGCGCCGGTGATGCCGGCCACGATGCGTCCGGCGTAGAGGATCGAGATCGATC
TCGATCCCGCGAAATTAATACGACTCACTATAGGGGAATTGTGAGCGGATAACAATTCCCCTCTAGAAAT
AATTTTGTTTAACTTTAAGAAGGAGATATACATATGAGCGATAAAATTATTCACCTGACTGACGACAGTT
TTGACACGGATGTACTCAAAGCGGACGGGGCGATCCTCGTCGATTTCTGGGCAGAGTGGTGCGGTCCGTG
CAAAATGATCGCCCCGATTCTGGATGAAATCGCTGACGAATATCAGGGCAAACTGACCGTTGCAAAACTG
AACATCGATCAAAACCCTGGCACTGCGCCGAAATATGGCATCCGTGGTATCCCGACTCTGCTGCTGTTCA
AAAACGGTGAAGTGGCGGCAACCAAAGTGGGTGCACTGTCTAAAGGTCAGTTGAAAGAGTTCCTCGACGC
TAACCTGGCCGGTTCTGGTTCTGGCCATATGCACCATCATCATCATCATTCTTCTGGTGAGAATCTTTAT
TTTCAGGGCGCCATGGGAAATGATGTCGTCACGTACAACACCCTTATCGACGGACTTGCTAAGGCTGGTC
GTCTGGAAGAAGCTCTTCAGCTGTTTCAAGAGATGAAGGAAAAGGGCGTAAAGCCTGACGTGGTAACGTA
CAATACGCTTATCGATGGTCTGGCGAAGGCTGGCCGTCTTGAAGAGGCCCTGCAGCTGTTTCAGGAAATG
AAAGAAAAGGGCGTTAAACCTGATGTAGTAACCTACACGACATTGATCGACGGACTTGCTAAGGCCGGAC
GCTTAGAGGAGGCCCTTCAACTGTTCCAGGAGATGAAGGAGAAAGGAGTAAAACCTAACGTGGTCACTTA
TAATACTTTGATTGACGGTTTGGCAAAGGCAGGACGTTTGGAAGAGGCCTTACAATTGTTTCAAGAAATG
AAAGAGAAGGGCGTGAAACCGTCTGTTGTAACCTATACTACCTTAATCGATGGGCTGGCAAAAGCGGGTC
GTTTAGAGGAAGCTTTACAGTTGTTCCAGGAGATGAAAGAGAAAGGTGTCAAGCCCAACGTTGTCACGTA
CAACACCCTTATTGATGGTCTGGCCAAAGCCGGTCGCTTAGAGGAAGCCTTGCAGCTTTTCCAGGAGATG
AAAGAGAAGGGTGTTAAGCCAAGCGTGGTTACATACACCACTTTAATCGATGGATTAGCAAAGGCAGGAC
GCCTGGAGGAGGCCCTGCAACTTTTTCAAGAGATGAAGGAGAAAGGGGTCAAACCTGATGTGGTTACATA
CAATACCTTGATCGACGGACTTGCTAAGGCGGGTCGCCTTGAAGAAGCGTTACAGTTGTTCCAAGAAATG
AAAGAAAAGGGAGTGAAACCGGATGTGGTGACTTACACGACGCTTATCGACGGGCTTGCTAAGGCCGGGC
GTTTAGAAGAAGCTTTGCAACTGTTTCAAGAAATGAAGGAAAAAGGGGTTAAGCCAGATGTTGTTTCTTG
GAACGCGATGATTGCTGGATACGCTCAAAACGGACATGGTGAAGAGGCTCTTGAATTGTTTAGAGAGATG
CAGCTTGAAGGTATCAAACCATCTGAGGTTACTTTCACATCTGTTCTTTCTGCTTGTTCTCATGCTGGAT
TGGTTGAAGAGGGTTGGGAATATTTCGTTTCTATGGCTTCTGATTACGGAATTGAGCCTAGAAGAGAACA
TTATGGTTGTATGGTTGATCTTTTGGGAAGAGCTGGTAGACTTGAAGAGGCTGAAGAGTTGATCGAGTCT
ATGCCTTTTGAACCAAATGCTGTTGTTTGGAGAACTTTCCTTCAGGGTTGTAAGACATACGGTATGTTGG
ATTAAGGTACCGCGGCCGCACTCGAGCACCACCACCACCACCACTGAGATCCGGCTGCTAACAAAGCCCG
AAAGGAAG
Features (pLannotate 1.2.2; 21 found; start..end, strand, type, name):
     33..80      +  terminator     T7 terminator: transcription terminator for bacteriophage T7 RNA polymerase
    117..545     +  rep_origin     f1 ori (sequence partly withheld): f1 bacteriophage origin of replication; arrow indicates direction of (+) strand synthesis
    598..702     +  promoter       AmpR promoter: bla
    703..1563    +  CDS            AmpR: β-lactamase; bla; confers resistance to ampicillin, carbenicillin, and related antibiotics
   1734..2322    +  rep_origin     ori: high-copy-number ColE1/pMB1/pBR322/pUC origin of replication
   2508..2647    -  misc_feature   bom: basis of mobility region from pBR322
   2749..2940    -  CDS            rop: Rop protein, which maintains plasmids at low copy number; rop
   2957..3337    +  CDS            YPB1_ECOLX: Protein predicted: Swiss-Prot protein existence level 4. From Escherichia coli.
   3409..3700    -  CDS            TcR (fragment): tetracycline efflux protein; tet; confers resistance to tetracycline
   3715..3736    -  protein_bind   CAP binding site: CAP binding activates transcription in the presence of cAMP. E. coli catabolite activator protein
   3749..4831    -  CDS            lacI: lac repressor; lacI; The lac repressor binds to the lac operator to inhibit transcription in E. coli. This inhibition can be relieved by adding lactose or isopropyl-β-D-thiogalactopyranoside (IPTG).
   4832..4909    -  promoter       lacI promoter: lacI
   4917..5196    -  CDS            TcR (fragment): tetracycline efflux protein; tet; confers resistance to tetracycline
   5222..5240    +  promoter       T7 promoter: promoter for bacteriophage T7 RNA polymerase
   5241..5265    +  protein_bind   lac operator: The lac repressor binds to the lac operator to inhibit transcription in E. coli. This inhibition can be relieved by adding lactose or isopropyl-β-D-thiogalactopyranoside (IPTG). lac repressor encoded by lacI
   5280..5302    +  RBS            RBS: efficient ribosome binding site from bacteriophage T7 gene 10 (Olins and Rangwala, 1989)
   5310..5636    +  CDS            TrxA: E. coli thioredoxin; trxA
   5685..5704    +  CDS            capTEV™ (fragment): composite tag for in vivo biotinylation, TEV protease cleavage, and 6xHis tagging
   6846..7028    +  CDS            PCMP-H52 (fragment): PP223_ARATH - Also known as MEF10 From Arabidopsis thaliana (Mouse-ear cress).
   7053..7070    +  CDS            9xHis (fragment): 9xHis affinity tag
   7080..25      +  CDS            SET1 (fragment) (across the origin): solubility-enhancement tag derived from T7 phage gene 10B
