[The description below was written by a language model from this plasmid's Addgene catalogue record and pLannotate feature annotations shown in this document.]
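Description:
pETM20-9P-S2 [rpoA] is a bacterial expression plasmid built on the pETM20 backbone, a pET-style vector for T7-driven protein production in E. coli. It is catalogued under synthetic biology and carries an ampicillin resistance gene (bla with its own promoter) for selection. Replication relies on a ColE1/pBR322-type origin accompanied by the rop gene and the bom region. This fits the low copy number given in the record. An f1 origin is also present, along with remnants of the pBR322 tetracycline resistance gene, which appear only as non-functional fragments.

The expression cassette consists of a T7 promoter followed by a lac operator, the phage T7 gene 10 ribosome binding site, and a T7 terminator. A lacI gene on the plasmid supplies the repressor, so transcription is held off until IPTG induction in a host that provides T7 RNA polymerase. The open reading frame begins with E. coli thioredoxin (TrxA), a solubility-enhancing fusion partner. The record describes this as an N-terminal TRX-His tag supplied by the backbone, and a short annotated match to a TEV/His composite tag lies just after it.

The insert is a synthetic 1,722 bp sequence cloned between NcoI and NotI, and it encodes 9P-S2 [rpoA]. According to the associated publication title, this is a designer S-type pentatricopeptide repeat (PPR) protein that performs cofactor-independent RNA editing. The bracketed name suggests an rpoA target site, although the record does not spell this out. Near its 3′ end the insert shows similarity to an Arabidopsis PPR editing factor. A short downstream histidine-tag match is also annotated. The construct is used to express the thioredoxin-fused editing protein in E. coli.
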