Addgene plasmid #176218: pETM20-9P-S2 [rpoA]
Purpose: Expression of TRX-9P-S2 [rpoA]
Depositing lab: Ian Small. Depositing organization: University of Western Australia. Publication: Cofactor-independent RNA editing by a synthetic S-type PPR protein. Bernath-Levin K, Schmidberger J, Honkanen S, Gutmann B, Sun YK, Pullakhandam A, Colas des Francs-Small C, Bond CS, Small I. Synth Biol (Oxf). 2021 Dec 23;7(1):ysab034. doi: 10.1093/synbio/ysab034. eCollection 2021. PubMed 35128071.
Backbone
  Vector backbone: pETM20
  Vector type: Synthetic Biology
Growth in bacteria
  Bacterial resistance: Ampicillin, 100 μg/mL
  Growth temperature: 37°C
  Growth strain: DH5alpha
  Copy number: Low Copy
Gene/Insert
  Gene/Insert name: TRX-9P-S2 [rpoA]
  Species: Synthetic
  Insert size (bp): 1722
  Promoter: T7
  Tag / fusion protein: TRX-His (N terminal on backbone)
  Cloning method: Restriction Enzyme; 5′ cloning site NcoI (unknown if destroyed); 3′ cloning site NotI (unknown if destroyed)
  Sequencing primers: 5′ T7 promoter; 3′ T7 terminator
Terms and licenses: Academic/Nonprofit Terms; Industry Terms: Not Available to Industry
How to cite: pETM20-9P-S2 [rpoA] was a gift from Ian Small (Addgene plasmid # 176218 ; http://n2t.net/addgene:176218 ; RRID:Addgene_176218)
